>Addgene plasmid #223989 | AiP12367 - pAAV-AiE0528h-minBG-SYFP2-WPRE3-BGHpA (Alias: CN2367) | addgene full sequence | sequence record 449762 | Addgene NGS Result
CCTGCAGGCAGCTGCGCGCTCGCTCGCTCACTGAGGCCGCCCGGGCAAAGCCCGGGCGTCGGGCGACCTT
TGGTCGCCCGGCCTCAGTGAGCGAGCGAGCGCGCAGAGAGGGAGTGGCCAACTCCATCACTAGGGGTTCC
TGCGGCCGCACGCGTACAAGCATGACTATAAAACCCAAGCAATGTTTTTGCACCAGATCCCAGAAGTAAA
GTTTATTAGTCAGTGGAATTCTTGTATTAGATTTCAGAAAGCACCCAACTACCAAACGAGAATGAGGTTC
CTCCACCATTCCAGCAGAGGGCACACTTTTAGCAGCTTTTGTAGCTGGTTGCTTCCTGGATGTTTGAATA
CCAATTGATTTGTCAGCAATGAGCCATTGCAGCAATGCTGTCAAAGTCTGGATCCCTGACTGGTGGCTGC
AAACTGTTTATTAACAGCTTGATGCTCATTAAGGACATTGAGCCAGAATATAAGTCAACTGTGTCACTAA
GTGTGCTATTTAGCATAGCTGGCATTATGTGTGTTGTGGGAGAGGCAAGACTCTCAATGAAAGAGGCAAT
ACATTGATTTTCATTCTGATGTAAGCCATTTCACTTTTGATTGGGACTTCACAGAATTCTTTTCATAGCT
GGCCTCTCTCCTCATTCTGATGGAAATCTGCAAGCTAAAGGCAGTCCTGATGATAGGAAGCAAAACAGCA
ACCTCAGAAGGATTTCAAAATGATTCATTTTCTTTACAAAAATATATATCATTAGCCTAACATAAGTAAG
TGTTGAATATTATGATCTTGAGAATGAAAAAGATATACCTTTAGTGTTGCTGTGACTGAAGATGAGAGCT
CGGGCTGGGCATAAAAGTCAGGGCAGAGCCATCTATTGCTTACATTTGCTTCTGGGATCCAGATCTTTCG
AAGCTAGCGCTACCGGTCGCCACCATGGTGAGCAAGGGCGAGGAGCTGTTCACCGGGGTGGTGCCCATCC
TGGTCGAGCTGGACGGCGACGTAAACGGCCACAAGTTCAGCGTGTCCGGCGAGGGCGAGGGCGATGCCAC
CTACGGCAAGCTGACCCTGAAGCTGATCTGCACCACCGGCAAGCTGCCCGTGCCCTGGCCCACCCTCGTG
ACCACCCTGGGCTACGGCGTGCAGTGCTTCGCCCGCTACCCCGACCACATGAAGCAGCACGACTTCTTCA
AGTCCGCCATGCCCGAAGGCTACGTCCAGGAGCGCACCATCTTCTTCAAGGACGACGGCAACTACAAGAC
CCGCGCCGAGGTGAAGTTCGAGGGCGACACCCTGGTGAACCGCATCGAGCTGAAGGGCATCGACTTCAAG
GAGGACGGCAACATCCTGGGGCACAAGCTGGAGTACAACTACAACAGCCACAACGTCTATATCACCGCCG
ACAAGCAGAAGAACGGCATCAAGGCCAACTTCAAGATCCGCCACAACATCGAGGACGGCGGCGTGCAGCT
CGCCGACCACTACCAGCAGAACACCCCCATCGGCGACGGCCCCGTGCTGCTGCCCGACAACCACTACCTG
AGCTACCAGTCCAAGCTGAGCAAAGACCCCAACGAGAAGCGCGATCACATGGTCCTGCTGGAGTTCGTGA
CCGCCGCCGGGATCACTCTCGGCATGGACGAGCTGTACAAGTAAGTCGACGGCGCGCCGCGGCCGCGAAT
TCGATATCATAATCAACCTCTGGATTACAAAATTTGTGAAAGATTGACTGGTATTCTTAACTATGTTGCT
CCTTTTACGCTATGTGGATACGCTGCTTTAATGCCTTTGTATCATGCTATTGCTTCCCGTATGGCTTTCA
TTTTCTCCTCCTTGTATAAATCCTGGTTAGTTCTTGCCACGGCGGAACTCATCGCCGCCTGCCTTGCCCG
CTGCTGGACAGGGGCTCGGCTGTTGGGCACTGACAATTCCGTGGCTCGAGAGATCTTCGACTGTGCCTTC
TAGTTGCCAGCCATCTGTTGTTTGCCCCTCCCCCGTGCCTTCCTTGACCCTGGAAGGTGCCACTCCCACT
GTCCTTTCCTAATAAAATGAGGAAATTGCATCGCATTGTCTGAGTAGGTGTCATTCTATTCTGGGGGGTG
GGGTGGGGCAGGACAGCAAGGGGGAGGATTGGGAAGACAATAGCAGGCATGAGATCTCACGTGCGGACCG
AGCGGCCGCAGGAACCCCTAGTGATGGAGTTGGCCACTCCCTCTCTGCGCGCTCGCTCGCTCACTGAGGC
CGGGCGACCAAAGGTCGCCCGACGCCCGGGCTTTGCCCGGGCGGCCTCAGTGAGCGAGCGAGCGCGCAGC
TGCCTGCAGGGGCGCCTGATGCGGTATTTTCTCCTTACGCATCTGTGCGGTATTTCACACCGCATA
[142 nt withheld, positions 2377-2518]
C
[141 nt withheld, positions 2520-2660]
CCTTTGACGTTGGAGTCCACGTTCTTT
[37 nt withheld, positions 2688-2724]
ACCCTATCTCGGGCTATTCTTTTGATTTATAAGGGATTTTGCCGATTTCGGCCTATTGGTTAAAAAATGA
GCTGATTTAACAAAAATTTAACGCGAATTTTAACAAAATATTAACGTTTACAATTTTATGGTGCACTCTC
AGTACAATCTGCTCTGATGCCGCATAGTTAAGCCAGCCCCGACACCCGCCAACACCCGCTGACGCGCCCT
GACGGGCTTGTCTGCTCCCGGCATCCGCTTACAGACAAGCTGTGACCGTCTCCGGGAGCTGCATGTGTCA
GAGGTTTTCACCGTCATCACCGAAACGCGCGAGACGAAAGGGCCTCGTGATACGCCTATTTTTATAGGTT
AATGTCATGATAATAATGGTTTCTTAGACGTCAGGTGGCACTTTTCGGGGAAATGTGCGCGGAACCCCTA
TTTGTTTATTTTTCTAAATACATTCAAATATGTATCCGCTCATGAGACAATAACCCTGATAAATGCTTCA
ATAATATTGAAAAAGGAAGAGTATGAGTATTCAACATTTCCGTGTCGCCCTTATTCCCTTTTTTGCGGCA
TTTTGCCTTCCTGTTTTTGCTCACCCAGAAACGCTGGTGAAAGTAAAAGATGCTGAAGATCAGTTGGGTG
CACGAGTGGGTTACATCGAACTGGATCTCAACAGCGGTAAGATCCTTGAGAGTTTTCGCCCCGAAGAACG
TTTTCCAATGATGAGCACTTTTAAAGTTCTGCTATGTGGCGCGGTATTATCCCGTATTGACGCCGGGCAA
GAGCAACTCGGTCGCCGCATACACTATTCTCAGAATGACTTGGTTGAGTACTCACCAGTCACAGAAAAGC
ATCTTACGGATGGCATGACAGTAAGAGAATTATGCAGTGCTGCCATAACCATGAGTGATAACACTGCGGC
CAACTTACTTCTGACAACGATCGGAGGACCGAAGGAGCTAACCGCTTTTTTGCACAACATGGGGGATCAT
GTAACTCGCCTTGATCGTTGGGAACCGGAGCTGAATGAAGCCATACCAAACGACGAGCGTGACACCACGA
TGCCTGTAGCAATGGCAACAACGTTGCGCAAACTATTAACTGGCGAACTACTTACTCTAGCTTCCCGGCA
ACAATTAATAGACTGGATGGAGGCGGATAAAGTTGCAGGACCACTTCTGCGCTCGGCCCTTCCGGCTGGC
TGGTTTATTGCTGATAAATCTGGAGCCGGTGAGCGTGGGTCTCGCGGTATCATTGCAGCACTGGGGCCAG
ATGGTAAGCCCTCCCGTATCGTAGTTATCTACACGACGGGGAGTCAGGCAACTATGGATGAACGAAATAG
ACAGATCGCTGAGATAGGTGCCTCACTGATTAAGCATTGGTAACTGTCAGACCAAGTTTACTCATATATA
CTTTAGATTGATTTAAAACTTCATTTTTAATTTAAAAGGATCTAGGTGAAGATCCTTTTTGATAATCTCA
TGACCAAAATCCCTTAACGTGAGTTTTCGTTCCACTGAGCGTCAGACCCCGTAGAAAAGATCAAAGGATC
TTCTTGAGATCCTTTTTTTCTGCGCGTAATCTGCTGCTTGCAAACAAAAAAACCACCGCTACCAGCGGTG
GTTTGTTTGCCGGATCAAGAGCTACCAACTCTTTTTCCGAAGGTAACTGGCTTCAGCAGAGCGCAGATAC
CAAATACTGTCCTTCTAGTGTAGCCGTAGTTAGGCCACCACTTCAAGAACTCTGTAGCACCGCCTACATA
CCTCGCTCTGCTAATCCTGTTACCAGTGGCTGCTGCCAGTGGCGATAAGTCGTGTCTTACCGGGTTGGAC
TCAAGACGATAGTTACCGGATAAGGCGCAGCGGTCGGGCTGAACGGGGGGTTCGTGCACACAGCCCAGCT
TGGAGCGAACGACCTACACCGAACTGAGATACCTACAGCGTGAGCTATGAGAAAGCGCCACGCTTCCCGA
AGGGAGAAAGGCGGACAGGTATCCGGTAAGCGGCAGGGTCGGAACAGGAGAGCGCACGAGGGAGCTTCCA
GGGGGAAACGCCTGGTATCTTTATAGTCCTGTCGGGTTTCGCCACCTCTGACTTGAGCGTCGATTTTTGT
GATGCTCGTCAGGGGGGCGGAGCCTATGGAAAAACGCCAGCAACGCGGCCTTTTTACGGTTCCTGGCCTT
TTGCTGGCCTTTTGCTCACATGT
Features (pLannotate 1.2.2; 13 found; start..end, strand, type, name):
      1..141     -  repeat_region  AAV2 ITR: inverted terminal repeat of adeno-associated virus serotype 2 inverted
    935..1651    +  CDS            SYFP2: SYFP2 is a basic (constitutively fluorescent) yellow fluorescent protein published in 2006, derived from Aequorea victoria. It is reported to be a very rapidly-maturing monomer with moderate acid sensitivity.
   1691..1848    +  misc_feature   WPRE (fragment): woodchuck hepatitis virus posttranscriptional regulatory element
   1854..1934    +  misc_feature   WPRE (fragment): woodchuck hepatitis virus posttranscriptional regulatory element
   1951..2062    +  polyA_signal   bGH poly(A) signal: bovine growth hormone polyadenylation signal
   2180..2320    +  repeat_region  AAV2 ITR: inverted terminal repeat of adeno-associated virus serotype 2 inverted
   2325..2376    -  misc_feature   bom (fragment): basis of mobility region from pBR322
   2395..2775    +  rep_origin     M13 ori (sequence partly withheld): M13 bacteriophage origin of replication; arrow indicates direction of (+) strand synthesis
   2851..2900    -  misc_feature   bom (fragment): basis of mobility region from pBR322
   3002..3037    -  CDS            rop (fragment): Rop protein, which maintains plasmids at low copy number; rop
   3132..3236    +  promoter       AmpR promoter: bla
   3237..4097    +  CDS            AmpR: β-lactamase; bla; confers resistance to ampicillin, carbenicillin, and related antibiotics
   4268..4856    +  rep_origin     ori: high-copy-number ColE1/pMB1/pBR322/pUC origin of replication
