[The description below was written by a language model from this plasmid's Addgene catalogue record and pLannotate feature annotations shown in this document.]
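Description:
AiP12367 - pAAV-AiE0528h-minBG-SYFP2-WPRE3-BGHpA (alias CN2367) is a 4.9 kb AAV transfer plasmid built on a pAAV backbone and intended for packaging a cell-type-targeting reporter genome into recombinant adeno-associated virus. The expression cassette sits between two AAV2 inverted terminal repeats, which provide the cis signals for replication and encapsidation of the intervening DNA when rep, cap and helper functions are supplied in trans. Outside the ITRs, the bacterial backbone carries a high-copy ColE1/pUC-type origin, an ampicillin resistance gene (β-lactamase) under its own promoter, and an M13 phage origin, along with short remnants of the pBR322 bom and rop regions. It is maintained in a recombination-deficient E. coli strain, consistent with the instability of ITRs.

The payload is an enhancer-driven fluorescent reporter. According to the catalogue entry, AiE0528h is an enhancer sequence placed upstream of a minimal beta-globin promoter (minBG). The minimal promoter is expected to give little expression on its own, so transcription depends on enhancer activity, here designed to direct expression to cortical Sst+ neurons. Neither the enhancer nor minBG is annotated in the feature table, but the unannotated stretch between the left ITR and the coding sequence is where they would be expected to lie. The reporter is SYFP2, a monomeric, rapidly maturing yellow fluorescent protein derived from Aequorea victoria GFP. It is followed by WPRE3, a shortened woodchuck hepatitis virus posttranscriptional regulatory element (detected as two WPRE fragments) that boosts transcript expression while saving packaging space, and by a bovine growth hormone polyadenylation signal. The construct belongs to a suite of enhancer AAVs for genetic access to cortical cell types and serves to label or validate targeting of somatostatin interneurons.
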