Addgene plasmid #223989: AiP12367 - pAAV-AiE0528h-minBG-SYFP2-WPRE3-BGHpA (Alias: CN2367)
Purpose: AiE0528h is an enhancer sequence, designed to drive AAV-mediated transgene expression in cortical Sst+ neurons
Depositing lab: Allen Institute for Brain Science & Jonathan Ting. Depositing organization: Allen Institute. Publication: A suite of enhancer AAVs and transgenic mouse lines for genetic access to cortical cell types. Ben-Simon Y, Hooper M, Narayan S, Daigle TL, Dwivedi D, Way SW, Oster A, Stafford DA, Mich JK, Taormina MJ, Martinez RA, Opitz-Araya X, Roth JR, Alexander JR, Allen S, Amster A, Arbuckle J, Ayala A, Baker PM, Bakken TE, Barcelli T, Barta S, Bendrick J, Bertagnolli D, Bielstein C, Bishwakarma P, Bowlus J, Boyer G, Brouner K, Casian B, Casper T, Chakka AB, Chakrabarty R, Chance RK, Chavan S, Clark M, Colbert K, Collman F, Daniel S, Departee M, DiValentin P, Donadio N, Dotson N, Egdorf T, Fliss T, Gabitto M, Garcia J, Gary A, Gasperini M, Gloe J, Goldy J, Gore BB, Graybuck L, Greisman N, Haeseleer F, Halterman C, Haradon Z, Hastings SD, Helback O, Ho W, Hockemeyer D, Huang C, Huff S, Hunker A, Johansen N, Jones D, Juneau Z, Kalmbach B, Kannan M, Khem S, Kussick E, Kutsal R, Larsen R, Lee C, Lee AY, Leibly M, Lenz GH, Li S, Liang E, Lusk N, Madigan Z, Malloy J, Malone J, McCue R, Melchor J, Mollenkopf T, Moosman S, Morin E, Newman D, Ng L, Ngo K, Omstead V, Otto S, Oyama A, Pena N, Pham T, Phillips E, Pom CA, Potekhina L, Ransford S, Ray PL, Rette D, Reynoldson C, Rimorin C, Rocha D, Ruiz A, Sanchez REA, Sawyer L, Sedeno-Cortes A, Sevigny JP, Shapovalova N, Shepard N, Shulga L, Sigler AR, Siverts L, Soliman S, Somasundaram S, Staats B, Stewart K, Szelenyi E, Tieu M, Trader C, Tran A, van Velthoven CTJ, Walker M, Wang Y, Weed N, Wirthlin M, Wood T, Wynalda B, Yao Z, Zhou T, Ariza J, Dee N, Reding M, Ronellenfitch K, Mufti S, Sunkin SM, Smith KA, Esposito L, Waters J, Thyagarajan B, Yao S, Lein ES, Zeng H, Levi BP, Ngai J, Ting JT, Tasic B. Cell. 2025 May 16:S0092-8674(25)00513-6. doi: 10.1016/j.cell.2025.05.002. PubMed 40403729.
Backbone
  Vector backbone: pAAV
  Vector type: AAV
Growth in bacteria
  Bacterial resistance: Ampicillin, 100 μg/mL
  Growth temperature: 30°C
  Growth strain: NEB Stable
  Copy number: High Copy
Gene/Insert
  Gene/Insert name: SYFP2
  Species: Synthetic
  Mutation: NA
  Promoter: minBG
  Cloning method: Other
Terms and licenses: Academic/Nonprofit Terms; Industry Terms: Not Available to Industry
Depositor comments: Cloning Method: RE Cloning
How to cite: AiP12367 - pAAV-AiE0528h-minBG-SYFP2-WPRE3-BGHpA (Alias: CN2367) was a gift from Allen Institute for Brain Science & Jonathan Ting (Addgene plasmid # 223989 ; http://n2t.net/addgene:223989 ; RRID:Addgene_223989)
